>Addgene plasmid #18303 | T4 Lysozyme N40L-[A] WT* | addgene partial sequence | sequence record 24091 | 3primeUP
TANGAAAAAAGCCCGCCTCATTAGGCGGGCTCAGATCTGCTCATGTTTGACAGCTTATCATCGATAAGCT
TCGGCAATAAATTCTTGATATGTTTTCATATGTTTCCTTTAAATATTTTAATTAGTAATTGTCTATTCAA
GTAATTGTGAATATACTATCACAATTCCAAGAGAAAGTAAACAGCTTTATAGATTTTTATACGCGTCCCA
AGTGCCAGTTCTAAACGTTGTAATGACTCGTTTTGCGCGATTAGGTGTTTGATTATACCATCTACTTTTA
GCTAAGTTAACTGCTGCTTCATCCCAGCGTTTTTGTTGAAGCATACGTAAAGAGTTAGTAAATCCTGCCA
CACCGGTTTCTCCCATTTGGAAAACCATATTAATCAATGCAGCGCGACGAACCGCATCAAGAGAATCATA
AACCGGTTTTAATTTAGCATTTCTCAGAATTCCGCGAACAGCAGCATCAACATCCTGATTAAAGAGTTTT
TCAGCCTCATCTTTTGTAATTACACCATTAGTATTACGCCCAATAGCTTTATCTAATTCAGATTTAGCAG
CTGCAAGAAGTGATGGACTTTTTGTAAGCAAATGACCGATGCCAATAGTGTAATAGCCTTCTGTGTCTTT
ATAGATTTTAAGTCTAAGACCTTCATCTATACGTAACATTTCAAATATATTCATAATACCTCCTAAGCAT
CGATGGATCCTGTTTCCTGTGTGAAATTGTTATCCGCTCACAATTCCACACATTATACGAGCCGATGATT
AATTGTCAACAGGGGGATGGGGAGTAAGCTGATCCTGTTTCCTGTGTGAAAATTGTTATCCGCTCACAAT
TCCACACATTATACGAGCCGATGATTAATTGTCAACAGGGGGGATGGGGAGTAAGCTCATCGATGGATCG
ATCCGGGTTTCCCGNGGNGAAAATGGTNATCCGCCCNCAATTCCCCACATTATACGAGCCGGAAGCCNTA
AAGTGTAANGCCTGGGGNGCCTAANGGAGGAGCTANCTTACATTAATTGCGTTGCGCTCACTGNCCGCTT
TCCNGGTCGGGNAAACNGGTCGNGCCAGGACACCATCGAANGN
