[The description below was written by a language model from this plasmid's Addgene catalogue record.]
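Description:
T4 Lysozyme N40L-[A] WT* is a bacterial expression plasmid built on the pHS1403 backbone (about 5 kb without insert) that carries a mutant form of the bacteriophage T4 lysozyme gene (gene e). It is maintained in E. coli as a high-copy plasmid under ampicillin selection. No feature table accompanies the entry, and the record does not state the promoter that drives expression, the origin of replication, or any other regulatory elements. No fusion tags are listed.

The insert is roughly 600 bp and was cloned as a BamHI–HindIII fragment, with both sites preserved. According to the depositor's notes, the BamHI site lies 27 bp from the start codon and the HindIII site 115 bp from the stop codon, so the fragment includes short flanking untranslated sequence around the coding region and can be excised or transferred with these enzymes. The mutation is recorded as "N40L-[A] WT*". The notation suggests an alteration at or near Asn40, possibly with an alanine insertion, but the record does not explain the nomenclature. "WT*" conventionally denotes the cysteine-free pseudo-wild-type T4 lysozyme background commonly used in mutational studies of this enzyme, though the record does not define it either. An alternative name, DH49 TA, is also given.

The record states no specific purpose. A construct of this kind fits recombinant production of a defined lysozyme variant in E. coli, typically for studying how sequence changes affect protein structure, folding and stability.
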