Addgene plasmid #18303: T4 Lysozyme N40L-[A] WT*
Depositing lab: Brian Matthews. Depositing organization: University of Oregon.
Backbone
  Vector backbone: pHS1403
  Backbone size w/o insert (bp): 5000
  Vector type: Bacterial Expression
Growth in bacteria
  Bacterial resistance: Ampicillin, 100 μg/mL
  Growth temperature: 37°C
  Growth strain: DH5alpha
  Copy number: High Copy
Gene/Insert
  Gene/Insert name: T4 Lysozyme (alt name: DH49 TA)
  Species: Bacteriophage T4
  Insert size (bp): 600
  Mutation: N40L-[A] WT*
  GenBank ID: NP_049736
  Entrez Gene: e (a.k.a. T4p123)
  Cloning method: Restriction Enzyme; 5′ cloning site BamHI (not destroyed); 3′ cloning site HindIII (not destroyed)
  Sequencing primers: 5′ na; 3′ GGCGTATCACGAGGCCC
Terms and licenses: Academic/Nonprofit Terms; Industry Terms: Not Available to Industry
Depositor comments: The BamHI site is 27 bp from the ATG and the HindIII site is 115 bp from the stop.
How to cite: T4 Lysozyme N40L-[A] WT* was a gift from Brian Matthews (Addgene plasmid # 18303 ; http://n2t.net/addgene:18303 ; RRID:Addgene_18303)
